>Addgene plasmid #77308 | MAP3K9 gRNA (BRDN0001145380) | addgene full sequence | sequence record 187508 | Addgene Assembled Sequence
CCCGGGTGCAAAGATGGATAAAGTTTTAAACAGAGAGGAATCTTTGCAGCTAATGGACCTTCTAGGTCTT
GAAAGGAGTGGGAATTGGCTCCGGTGCCCGTCAGTGGGCAGAGCGCACATCGCCCACAGTCCCCGAGAAG
TTGGGGGGAGGGGTCGGCAATTGATCCGGTGCCTAGAGAAGGTGGCGCGGGGTAAACTGGGAAAGTGATG
TCGTGTACTGGCTCCGCCTTTTTCCCGAGGGTGGGGGAGAACCGTATATAAGTGCAGTAGTCGCCGTGAA
CGTTCTTTTTCGCAACGGGTTTGCCGCCAGAACACAGGTAAGTGCCGTGTGTGGTTCCCGCGGGCCTGGC
CTCTTTACGGGTTATGGCCCTTGCGTGCCTTGAATTACTTCCACCTGGCTGCAGTACGTGATTCTTGATC
CCGAGCTTCGGGTTGGAAGTGGGTGGGAGAGTTCGAGGCCTTGCGCTTAAGGAGCCCCTTCGCCTCGTGC
TTGAGTTGAGGCCTGGCCTGGGCGCTGGGGCCGCCGCGTGCGAATCTGGTGGCACCTTCGCGCCTGTCTC
GCTGCTTTCGATAAGTCTCTAGCCATTTAAAATTTTTGATGACCTGCTGCGACGCTTTTTTTCTGGCAAG
ATAGTCTTGTAAATGCGGGCCAAGATCTGCACACTGGTATTTCGGTTTTTGGGGCCGCGGGCGGCGACGG
GGCCCGTGCGTCCCAGCGCACATGTTCGGCGAGGCGGGGCCTGCGAGCGCGGCCACCGAGAATCGGACGG
GGGTAGTCTCAAGCTGGCCGGCCTGCTCTGGTGCCTGGCCTCGCGCCGCCGTGTATCGCCCCGCCCTGGG
CGGCAAGGCTGGCCCGGTCGGCACCAGTTGCGTGAGCGGAAAGATGGCCGCTTCCCGGCCCTGCTGCAGG
GAGCTCAAAATGGAGGACGCGGCGCTCGGGAGAGCGGGCGGGTGAGTCACCCACACAAAGGAAAAGGGCC
TTTCCGTCCTCAGCCGTCGCTTCATGTGACTCCACGGAGTACCGGGCGCCGTCCAGGCACCTCGATTAGT
TCTCGAGCTTTTGGAGTACGTCGTCTTTAGGTTGGGGGGAGGGGTTTTATGCGATGGAGTTTCCCCACAC
TGAGTGGGTGGAGACTGAAGTTAGGCCAGCTTGGCACTTGATGTAATTCTCCTTGGAATTTGCCCTTTTT
GAGTTTGGATCTTGGTTCATTCTCAAGCCTCAGACAGTGGTTCAAAGTTTTTTTCTTCCATTTCAGGTGT
CGTGACGTACGGCCACCATGACCGAGTACAAGCCCACGGTGCGCCTCGCCACCCGCGACGACGTCCCCAG
GGCCGTACGCACCCTCGCCGCCGCGTTCGCCGACTACCCCGCCACGCGCCACACCGTCGATCCGGACCGC
CACATCGAGCGGGTCACCGAGCTGCAAGAACTCTTCCTCACGCGCGTCGGGCTCGACATCGGCAAGGTGT
GGGTCGCGGACGACGGCGCCGCCGTGGCGGTCTGGACCACGCCGGAGAGCGTCGAAGCGGGGGCGGTGTT
CGCCGAGATCGGCCCGCGCATGGCCGAGTTGAGCGGTTCCCGGCTGGCCGCGCAGCAACAGATGGAAGGC
CTCCTGGCGCCGCACCGGCCCAAGGAGCCCGCGTGGTTCCTGGCCACCGTCGGAGTCTCGCCCGACCACC
AGGGCAAGGGTCTGGGCAGCGCCGTCGTGCTCCCCGGAGTGGAGGCGGCCGAGCGCGCCGGGGTGCCCGC
CTTCCTGGAGACCTCCGCGCCCCGCAACCTCCCCTTCTACGAGCGGCTCGGCTTCACCGTCACCGCCGAC
GTCGAGGTGCCCGAAGGACCGCGCACCTGGTGCATGACCCGCAAGCCCGGTGCCTGAACGCGTTAAGTCG
ACAATCAACCTCTGGATTACAAAATTTGTGAAAGATTGACTGGTATTCTTAACTATGTTGCTCCTTTTAC
GCTATGTGGATACGCTGCTTTAATGCCTTTGTATCATGCTATTGCTTCCCGTATGGCTTTCATTTTCTCC
TCCTTGTATAAATCCTGGTTGCTGTCTCTTTATGAGGAGTTGTGGCCCGTTGTCAGGCAACGTGGCGTGG
TGTGCACTGTGTTTGCTGACGCAACCCCCACTGGTTGGGGCATTGCCACCACCTGTCAGCTCCTTTCCGG
GACTTTCGCTTTCCCCCTCCCTATTGCCACGGCGGAACTCATCGCCGCCTGCCTTGCCCGCTGCTGGACA
GGGGCTCGGCTGTTGGGCACTGACAATTCCGTGGTGTTGTCGGGGAAATCATCGTCCTTTCCTTGGCTGC
TCGCCTGTGTTGCCACCTGGATTCTGCGCGGGACGTCCTTCTGCTACGTCCCTTCGGCCCTCAATCCAGC
GGACCTTCCTTCCCGCGGCCTGCTGCCGGCTCTGCGGCCTCTTCCGCGTCTTCGCCTTCGCCCTCAGACG
AGTCGGATCTCCCTTTGGGCCGCCTCCCCGCGTCGACTTTAAGACCAATGACTTACAAGGCAGCTGTAGA
TCTTAGCCACTTTTTAAAAGAAAAGGGGGGACTGGAAGGGCTAATTCACTCCCAACGAAGACAAGATCTG
CTTTTTGCTTGTACTGGGTCTCTCTGGTTAGACCAGATCTGAGCCTGGGAGCTCTCTGGCTAACTAGGGA
ACCCACTGCTTAAGCCTCAATAAAGCTTGCCTTGAGTGCTTCAAGTAGTGTGTGCCCGTCTGTTGTGTGA
CTCTGGTAACTAGAGATCCCTCAGACCCTTTTAGTCAGTGTGGAAAATCTCTAGCAGTACGTATAGTAGT
TCATGTCATCTTATTATTCAGTATTTATAACTTGCAAAGAAATGAATATCAGAGAGTGAGAGGAACTTGT
TTATTGCAGCTTATAATGGTTACAAATAAAGCAATAGCATCACAAATTTCACAAATAAAGCATTTTTTTC
ACTGCATTCTAGTTGTGGTTTGTCCAAACTCATCAATGTATCTTATCATGTCTGGCTCTAGCTATCCCGC
CCCTAACTCCGCCCATCCCGCCCCTAACTCCGCCCAGTTCCGCCCATTCTCCGCCCCATGGCTGACTAAT
TTTTTTTATTTATGCAGAGGCCGAGGCCGCCTCGGCCTCTGAGCTATTCCAGAAGTAGTGAGGAGGCTTT
TTTGGAGGCCTAGGGACGTACCCAATTCGCCCTATAGTGAGTCGTATTACGCGCGCTCACTGGCCGTCGT
TTTACAACGTCGTGACTGGGAAAACCCTGGCGTTACCCAACTTAATCGCCTTGCAGCACATCCCCCTTTC
GCCAGCTGGCGTAATAGCGAAGAGGCCCGCACCGATCGCCCTTCCCAACAGTTGCGCAGCCTGAATGGCG
AATGGG
[124 nt withheld, positions 3367-3490]
C
[91 nt withheld, positions 3492-3582]
A
[49 nt withheld, positions 3584-3632]
CCTTTGACGTTGGAGTCCACGTTCTTT
[37 nt withheld, positions 3660-3696]
ACCCTATCTCGGTCTATTCTTTTGATTTATAAGGGATTTTGCCGATTTCGGCCTATTGGTTAAAAAATGA
GCTGATTTAACAAAAATTTAACGCGAATTTTAACAAAATATTAACGCTTACAATTTAGGTGGCACTTTTC
GGGGAAATGTGCGCGGAACCCCTATTTGTTTATTTTTCTAAATACATTCAAATATGTATCCGCTCATGAG
ACAATAACCCTGATAAATGCTTCAATAATATTGAAAAAGGAAGAGTATGAGTATTCAACATTTCCGTGTC
GCCCTTATTCCCTTTTTTGCGGCATTTTGCCTTCCTGTTTTTGCTCACCCAGAAACGCTGGTGAAAGTAA
AAGATGCTGAAGATCAGTTGGGTGCACGAGTGGGTTACATCGAACTGGATCTCAACAGCGGTAAGATCCT
TGAGAGTTTTCGCCCCGAAGAACGTTTTCCAATGATGAGCACTTTTAAAGTTCTGCTATGTGGCGCGGTA
TTATCCCGTATTGACGCCGGGCAAGAGCAACTCGGTCGCCGCATACACTATTCTCAGAATGACTTGGTTG
AGTACTCACCAGTCACAGAAAAGCATCTTACGGATGGCATGACAGTAAGAGAATTATGCAGTGCTGCCAT
AACCATGAGTGATAACACTGCGGCCAACTTACTTCTGACAACGATCGGAGGACCGAAGGAGCTAACCGCT
TTTTTGCACAACATGGGGGATCATGTAACTCGCCTTGATCGTTGGGAACCGGAGCTGAATGAAGCCATAC
CAAACGACGAGCGTGACACCACGATGCCTGTAGCAATGGCAACAACGTTGCGCAAACTATTAACTGGCGA
ACTACTTACTCTAGCTTCCCGGCAACAATTAATAGACTGGATGGAGGCGGATAAAGTTGCAGGACCACTT
CTGCGCTCGGCCCTTCCGGCTGGCTGGTTTATTGCTGATAAATCTGGAGCCGGTGAGCGTGGGTCTCGCG
GTATCATTGCAGCACTGGGGCCAGATGGTAAGCCCTCCCGTATCGTAGTTATCTACACGACGGGGAGTCA
GGCAACTATGGATGAACGAAATAGACAGATCGCTGAGATAGGTGCCTCACTGATTAAGCATTGGTAACTG
TCAGACCAAGTTTACTCATATATACTTTAGATTGATTTAAAACTTCATTTTTAATTTAAAAGGATCTAGG
TGAAGATCCTTTTTGATAATCTCATGACCAAAATCCCTTAACGTGAGTTTTCGTTCCACTGAGCGTCAGA
CCCCGTAGAAAAGATCAAAGGATCTTCTTGAGATCCTTTTTTTCTGCGCGTAATCTGCTGCTTGCAAACA
AAAAAACCACCGCTACCAGCGGTGGTTTGTTTGCCGGATCAAGAGCTACCAACTCTTTTTCCGAAGGTAA
CTGGCTTCAGCAGAGCGCAGATACCAAATACTGTTCTTCTAGTGTAGCCGTAGTTAGGCCACCACTTCAA
GAACTCTGTAGCACCGCCTACATACCTCGCTCTGCTAATCCTGTTACCAGTGGCTGCTGCCAGTGGCGAT
AAGTCGTGTCTTACCGGGTTGGACTCAAGACGATAGTTACCGGATAAGGCGCAGCGGTCGGGCTGAACGG
GGGGTTCGTGCACACAGCCCAGCTTGGAGCGAACGACCTACACCGAACTGAGATACCTACAGCGTGAGCT
ATGAGAAAGCGCCACGCTTCCCGAAGGGAGAAAGGCGGACAGGTATCCGGTAAGCGGCAGGGTCGGAACA
GGAGAGCGCACGAGGGAGCTTCCAGGGGGAAACGCCTGGTATCTTTATAGTCCTGTCGGGTTTCGCCACC
TCTGACTTGAGCGTCGATTTTTGTGATGCTCGTCAGGGGGGCGGAGCCTATGGAAAAACGCCAGCAACGC
GGCCTTTTTACGGTTCCTGGCCTTTTGCTGGCCTTTTGCTCACATGTTCTTTCCTGCGTTATCCCCTGAT
TCTGTGGATAACCGTATTACCGCCTTTGAGTGAGCTGATACCGCTCGCCGCAGCCGAACGACCGAGCGCA
GCGAGTCAGTGAGCGAGGAAGCGGAAGAGCGCCCAATACGCAAACCGCCTCTCCCCGCGCGTTGGCCGAT
TCATTAATGCAGCTGGCACGACAGGTTTCCCGACTGGAAAGCGGGCAGTGAGCGCAACGCAATTAATGTG
AGTTAGCTCACTCATTAGGCACCCCAGGCTTTACACTTTATGCTTCCGGCTCGTATGTTGTGTGGAATTG
TGAGCGGATAACAATTTCACACAGGAAACAGCTATGACCATGATTACGCCAAGCGCGCAATTAACCCTCA
CTAAAGGGAACAAAAGCTGGAGCTGCAAGCTTAATGTAGTCTTATGCAATACTCTTGTAGTCTTGCAACA
TGGTAACGATGAGTTAGCAACATGCCTTACAAGGAGAGAAAAAGCACCGTGCATGCCGATTGGTGGAAGT
AAGGTGGTACGATCGTGCCTTATTAGGAAGGCAACAGACGGGTCTGACATGGATTGGACGAACCACTGAA
TTGCCGCATTGCAGAGATATTGTATTTAAGTGCCTAGCTCGATACATAAACGGGTCTCTCTGGTTAGACC
AGATCTGAGCCTGGGAGCTCTCTGGCTAACTAGGGAACCCACTGCTTAAGCCTCAATAAAGCTTGCCTTG
AGTGCTTCAAGTAGTGTGTGCCCGTCTGTTGTGTGACTCTGGTAACTAGAGATCCCTCAGACCCTTTTAG
TCAGTGTGGAAAATCTCTAGCAGTGGCGCCCGAACAGGGACTTGAAAGCGAAAGGGAAACCAGAGGAGCT
CTCTCGACGCAGGACTCGGCTTGCTGAAGCGCGCACGGCAAGAGGCGAGGGGCGGCGACTGGTGAGTACG
CCAAAAATTTTGACTAGCGGAGGCTAGAAGGAGAGAGATGGGTGCGAGAGCGTCAGTATTAAGCGGGGGA
GAATTAGATCGCGATGGGAAAAAATTCGGTTAAGGCCAGGGGGAAAGAAAAAATATAAATTAAAACATAT
AGTATGGGCAAGCAGGGAGCTAGAACGATTCGCAGTTAATCCTGGCCTGTTAGAAACATCAGAAGGCTGT
AGACAAATACTGGGACAGCTACAACCATCCCTTCAGACAGGATCAGAAGAACTTAGATCATTATATAATA
CAGTAGCAACCCTCTATTGTGTGCATCAAAGGATAGAGATAAAAGACACCAAGGAAGCTTTAGACAAGAT
AGAGGAAGAGCAAAACAAAAGTAAGACCACCGCACAGCAAGCGGCCGCTGATCTTCAGACCTGGAGGAGG
AGATATGAGGGACAATTGGAGAAGTGAATTATATAAATATAAAGTAGTAAAAATTGAACCATTAGGAGTA
GCACCCACCAAGGCAAAGAGAAGAGTGGTGCAGAGAGAAAAAAGAGCAGTGGGAATAGGAGCTTTGTTCC
TTGGGTTCTTGGGAGCAGCAGGAAGCACTATGGGCGCAGCGTCAATGACGCTGACGGTACAGGCCAGACA
ATTATTGTCTGGTATAGTGCAGCAGCAGAACAATTTGCTGAGGGCTATTGAGGCGCAACAGCATCTGTTG
CAACTCACAGTCTGGGGCATCAAGCAGCTCCAGGCAAGAATCCTGGCTGTGGAAAGATACCTAAAGGATC
AACAGCTCCTGGGGATTTGGGGTTGCTCTGGAAAACTCATTTGCACCACTGCTGTGCCTTGGAATGCTAG
TTGGAGTAATAAATCTCTGGAACAGATTTGGAATCACACGACCTGGATGGAGTGGGACAGAGAAATTAAC
AATTACACAAGCTTAATACACTCCTTAATTGAAGAATCGCAAAACCAGCAAGAAAAGAATGAACAAGAAT
TATTGGAATTAGATAAATGGGCAAGTTTGTGGAATTGGTTTAACATAACAAATTGGCTGTGGTATATAAA
ATTATTCATAATGATAGTAGGAGGCTTGGTAGGTTTAAGAATAGTTTTTGCTGTACTTTCTATAGTGAAT
AGAGTTAGGCAGGGATATTCACCATTATCGTTTCAGACCCACCTCCCAACCCCGAGGGGACCCAGAGAGG
GCCTATTTCCCATGATTCCTTCATATTTGCATATACGATACAAGGCTGTTAGAGAGATAATTAGAATTAA
TTTGACTGTAAACACAAAGATATTAGTACAAAATACGTGACGTAGAAAGTAATAATTTCTTGGGTAGTTT
GCAGTTTTAAAATTATGTTTTAAAATGGACTATCATATGCTTACCGTAACTTGAAAGTATTTCGATTTCT
TGGCTTTATATATCTTGTGGAAAGGACGAAACACCGCTGCTTATATCCATCTACCAGTTTTAGAGCTAGA
AATAGCAAGTTAAAATAAGGCTAGTCCGTTATCAACTTGAAAAAGTGGCACCGAGTCGGTGCTTTTTTAA
GCTTGGCGTAACTAGATCTTGAGACAAATGGCAGTATTCATCCACAATTTTAAAAGAAAAGGGGGGATTG
GGGGGTACAGTGCAGGGGAAAGAATAGTAGACATAATAGCAACAGACATACAAACTAAAGAATTACAAAA
ACAAATTACAAAAATTCAAAATTTTCGGGTTTATTACAGGGACAGCAGAGATCCACTTTGGCGCCGGCTC
GAGGGGG
Features (pLannotate 1.2.2; 29 found; start..end, strand, type, name):
     14..80      +  CDS            small t antigen (fragment): SV40 (simian virus 40) small t antigen
    106..317     +  promoter       EF-1α core promoter: core promoter for human elongation factor EF-1α
    318..1256    +  intron         EF-1α intron A: intron upstream of the start codon of human EF-1α
   1278..1877    +  CDS            PuroR (fragment): puromycin N-acetyltransferase; pac from Streptomyces; confers resistance to puromycin
   1893..2481    +  misc_feature   WPRE: woodchuck hepatitis virus posttranscriptional regulatory element
   2532..2551    +  misc_feature   cPPT/CTS (fragment): central polypurine tract and central termination sequence of HIV-1
   2553..2786    +  LTR            3' LTR (ΔU3): self-inactivating 3' long terminal repeat (LTR) from HIV-1
   2864..2985    +  polyA_signal   SV40 poly(A) signal: SV40 polyadenylation signal
   3025..3160    +  rep_origin     SV40 ori: SV40 origin of replication
   3181..3199    -  promoter       T7 promoter: promoter for bacteriophage T7 RNA polymerase
   3207..3362    +  CDS            lacZα (fragment): LacZα fragment of β-galactosidase; lacZ fragment
   3367..3795    +  rep_origin     f1 ori (sequence partly withheld): f1 bacteriophage origin of replication; arrow indicates direction of (+) strand synthesis
   3848..3952    +  promoter       AmpR promoter: bla
   3953..4813    +  CDS            AmpR: β-lactamase; bla; confers resistance to ampicillin, carbenicillin, and related antibiotics
   4984..5572    +  rep_origin     ori: high-copy-number ColE1/pMB1/pBR322/pUC origin of replication
   5755..5847    +  CDS            lacI (fragment): lac repressor; lacI; The lac repressor binds to the lac operator to inhibit transcription in E. coli. This inhibition can be relieved by adding lactose or isopropyl-β-D-thiogalactopyranoside (IPTG).
   5860..5881    +  protein_bind   CAP binding site: CAP binding activates transcription in the presence of cAMP. E. coli catabolite activator protein
   5896..5926    +  promoter       lac promoter: promoter for the E. coli lac operon
   5934..5950    +  protein_bind   lac operator: The lac repressor binds to the lac operator to inhibit transcription in E. coli. This inhibition can be relieved by adding lactose or isopropyl-β-D-thiogalactopyranoside (IPTG). lac repressor encoded by lacI
   5995..6013    +  promoter       T3 promoter: promoter for bacteriophage T3 RNA polymerase
   6041..6267    +  promoter       RSV promoter: Rous sarcoma virus enhancer/promoter
   6268..6448    +  LTR            5' LTR (truncated): truncated 5' long terminal repeat (LTR) from HIV-1
   6495..6620    +  misc_feature   HIV-1 Ψ: packaging signal of human immunodeficiency virus type 1
   6604..6967    +  CDS            HIV-1 gag (fragment): gag protein from human immunodeficiency virus 1; gag
   7113..7346    +  misc_feature   RRE: The Rev response element (RRE) of HIV-1 allows for Rev-dependent mRNA export from the nucleus to the cytoplasm.
   7723..7749    +  CDS            Rev (fragment): human immunodeficiency virus 1 (HIV-1) Rev protein; rev; enhances nuclear export of unspliced and incompletely spliced viral mRNAs
   7753..7993    +  promoter       U6 promoter: RNA polymerase III promoter for human U6 snRNA
   8023..8098    +  misc_RNA       gRNA scaffold: guide RNA scaffold for the Streptococcus pyogenes CRISPR/Cas9 system
   8154..8271    +  misc_feature   cPPT/CTS: central polypurine tract and central termination sequence of HIV-1
