[The description below was written by a language model from this plasmid's Addgene catalogue record and pLannotate feature annotations shown in this document.]
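Description:
MAP3K9 gRNA (BRDN0001145380) is a third-generation lentiviral guide RNA plasmid built on the lentiGuide-Puro backbone, carrying a single sgRNA directed against human MAP3K9 (also known as MLK1, MEKK9 or PRKE1). It is propagated in E. coli as a high-copy plasmid through a ColE1/pUC-type origin with ampicillin selection from the β-lactamase gene. The backbone also retains an f1 origin, an SV40 origin and poly(A) signal, and remnants of lac and T7/T3 cloning-vector sequence.

The transfer cassette runs from an RSV promoter fused to a truncated HIV-1 5' LTR, which makes genomic RNA production Tat-independent, to a self-inactivating ΔU3 3' LTR. Between them lie the Ψ packaging signal with a partial gag sequence, the Rev response element for Rev-dependent nuclear export, and a cPPT/CTS that aids nuclear import of the reverse-transcribed genome. A human U6 RNA polymerase III promoter drives the MAP3K9-specific spacer, which is fused to the Streptococcus pyogenes Cas9 gRNA scaffold. Downstream, an EF-1α promoter with its intron A expresses puromycin N-acetyltransferase for selection of transduced mammalian cells, and a WPRE follows to enhance transcript expression.

The plasmid does not encode Cas9, so it has to be used with a separate Cas9 vector such as lentiCas9-Blast or in cells that already express the nuclease. The guide was designed against several MAP3K9 RefSeq transcript variants. It belongs to a human kinome gRNA collection associated with work on optimized sgRNA design, and it is suited to knockout of MAP3K9 in human cells.
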