Addgene plasmid #77308: MAP3K9 gRNA (BRDN0001145380)
Purpose: 3rd generation lentiviral gRNA plasmid targeting human MAP3K9
Depositing lab: John Doench & David Root. Depositing organization: Broad Institute. Publication: Optimized sgRNA design to maximize activity and minimize off-target effects of CRISPR-Cas9. Doench JG, Fusi N, Sullender M, Hegde M, Vaimberg EW, Donovan KF, Smith I, Tothova Z, Wilen C, Orchard R, Virgin HW, Listgarten J, Root DE. Nat Biotechnol. 2016 Jan 18. doi: 10.1038/nbt.3437. PubMed 26780180.
Backbone
  Vector backbone: lentiGuide-Puro
  Backbone manufacturer: Zhang Lab (Addgene plasmid # 52963)
  Vector type: Mammalian Expression, Lentiviral, CRISPR
  Selectable markers: Puromycin
Growth in bacteria
  Bacterial resistance: Ampicillin, 100 μg/mL
  Growth temperature: 37°C
  Growth strain: DH5alpha
  Copy number: High Copy
Gene/Insert
  Gene/Insert name: MAP3K9 (alt names: MAP3K9; NM_001284230.1)
  gRNA/shRNA sequence: CTGCTTATATCCATCTACCA
  Species: H. sapiens (human)
  Entrez Gene: MAP3K9 (a.k.a. MEKK9, MLK1, PRKE1)
  Promoter: hU6
  Cloning method: Unknown
  Sequencing primers: 5′ U6-F; 3′ pS2-R
Terms and licenses: Academic/Nonprofit Terms; Industry Terms: Not Available to Industry
Depositor comments: The gRNA was designed to target the following Genbank reference sequence(s): NM_001284230.1,NM_001284231.1,NM_001284232.1,NM_033141.3. Note that this plasmid does NOT contain Cas9. It should be used in conjunction with lentiCas9-Blast (Addgene #52962) or otherwise with cell lines already expressing Cas9. Browse the full kinome gRNA library at http://www.addgene.org/pooled-library/broadgpp-human-kinome/ or visit http://www.broadinstitute.org/rnai/public/ for detailed protocols and information.
How to cite: MAP3K9 gRNA (BRDN0001145380) was a gift from John Doench & David Root (Addgene plasmid # 77308 ; http://n2t.net/addgene:77308 ; RRID:Addgene_77308)
