>Addgene plasmid #77308 | MAP3K9 gRNA (BRDN0001145380) | depositor partial sequence | sequence record 144768 | Target Sequence
CTGCTTATATCCATCTACCA
