>Addgene plasmid #77308 | MAP3K9 gRNA (BRDN0001145380) | addgene partial sequence | sequence record 187507 | hU6-F
GTAGAAAGTAATAATTTCTTGGGTAGTTTGCAGTTTTAAAATTATGTTTTAAAATGGACTATCATATGCT
TACCGTAACTTGAAAGTATTTCGATTTCTTGGCTTTATATATCTTGTGGAAAGGACGAAACACCGCTGCT
TATATCCATCTACCAGTTTTAGAGCTAGAAATAGCAAGTTAAAATAAGGCTAGTCCGTTATCAACTTGAA
AAAGTGGCACCGAGTCGGTGCTTTTTTAAGCTTGGCGTAACTAGATCTTGAGACAAATGGCAGTATTCAT
CCACAATTTTAAAAGAAAAGGGGGGATTGGGGGGTACAGTGCAGGGGAAAGAATAGTAGACATAATAGCA
ACAGACATACAAACTAAAGAATTACAAAAACAAATTACAAAAATTCAAAATTTTCGGGTTTATTACAGGG
ACAGCAGAGATCCACTTTGGCGCCGGCTCGAGGGGGCCCGGGTGCAAAGATGGATAAAGTTTTAAACAGA
GAGGAATCTTTGCAGCTAATGGACCTTCTAGGTCTTGAAAGGAGTGGGAATTGGCTCCGGTGCCCGTCAG
TGGGCAGAGC
